Addgene plasmid #75521: DYRK4 gRNA (BRDN0001149224)
Purpose: 3rd generation lentiviral gRNA plasmid targeting human DYRK4
Depositing lab: John Doench & David Root. Depositing organization: Broad Institute. Publication: Optimized sgRNA design to maximize activity and minimize off-target effects of CRISPR-Cas9. Doench JG, Fusi N, Sullender M, Hegde M, Vaimberg EW, Donovan KF, Smith I, Tothova Z, Wilen C, Orchard R, Virgin HW, Listgarten J, Root DE. Nat Biotechnol. 2016 Jan 18. doi: 10.1038/nbt.3437. PubMed 26780180.
Backbone
  Vector backbone: lentiGuide-Puro
  Backbone manufacturer: Zhang Lab (Addgene plasmid # 52963)
  Vector type: Mammalian Expression, Lentiviral, CRISPR
  Selectable markers: Puromycin
Growth in bacteria
  Bacterial resistance: Ampicillin, 100 μg/mL
  Growth temperature: 37°C
  Growth strain: DH5alpha
  Copy number: High Copy
Gene/Insert
  Gene/Insert name: DYRK4 (alt names: DYRK4; NM_003845.2)
  gRNA/shRNA sequence: CAAAGACAACACCTACAATG
  Species: H. sapiens (human)
  Entrez Gene: DYRK4
  Promoter: hU6
  Cloning method: Unknown
  Sequencing primers: 5′ U6-F; 3′ pS2-R
Terms and licenses: Academic/Nonprofit Terms; Industry Terms: Not Available to Industry
Depositor comments: The gRNA was designed to target the following Genbank reference sequence(s): NM_003845.2. Note that this plasmid does NOT contain Cas9. It should be used in conjunction with lentiCas9-Blast (Addgene #52962) or otherwise with cell lines already expressing Cas9. Browse the full kinome gRNA library at http://www.addgene.org/pooled-library/broadgpp-human-kinome/ or visit http://www.broadinstitute.org/rnai/public/ for detailed protocols and information.
How to cite: DYRK4 gRNA (BRDN0001149224) was a gift from John Doench & David Root (Addgene plasmid # 75521 ; http://n2t.net/addgene:75521 ; RRID:Addgene_75521)
