[The description below was written by a language model from this plasmid's Addgene catalogue record and pLannotate feature annotations shown in this document.]
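Description:
DYRK4 gRNA (BRDN0001149224) is a third-generation lentiviral CRISPR guide plasmid built on the lentiGuide-Puro backbone, carrying a single guide RNA directed against the human kinase gene DYRK4 (designed against the NM_003845.2 reference transcript). It is propagated in E. coli as a high-copy plasmid through a ColE1/pUC-type origin with ampicillin selection from the β-lactamase gene. The backbone also retains an f1 origin, an SV40 origin and poly(A) signal, and remnants of a lac/T7/T3 cloning region.

The viral portion begins with an RSV promoter fused to a truncated HIV-1 5' LTR, which makes genomic RNA production Tat-independent. This is followed by the Ψ packaging signal with a gag fragment, the Rev response element for Rev-dependent nuclear export, and a cPPT/CTS that aids nuclear import of the proviral DNA. It ends in a ΔU3 self-inactivating 3' LTR. Between the LTRs sit two expression units. A human U6 RNA polymerase III promoter drives the DYRK4-specific spacer joined to the Streptococcus pyogenes Cas9 guide scaffold. An EF-1α core promoter with its intron A drives puromycin N-acetyltransferase, stabilised by a downstream WPRE, so that transduced mammalian cells can be selected with puromycin.

The plasmid does not encode Cas9. It is intended for use alongside a separate Cas9 lentiviral vector or in cells that already express Cas9, where the guide directs cleavage and knockout of DYRK4. According to the record it belongs to a human kinome guide collection associated with work on optimised sgRNA design. The cloning method is not stated.
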