Features (pLannotate 1.2.2; 29 found; start..end, strand, type, name):
     14..80      +  CDS            small t antigen (fragment): SV40 (simian virus 40) small t antigen
    106..317     +  promoter       EF-1α core promoter: core promoter for human elongation factor EF-1α
    318..1256    +  intron         EF-1α intron A: intron upstream of the start codon of human EF-1α
   1278..1877    +  CDS            PuroR (fragment): puromycin N-acetyltransferase; pac from Streptomyces; confers resistance to puromycin
   1893..2481    +  misc_feature   WPRE: woodchuck hepatitis virus posttranscriptional regulatory element
   2532..2551    +  misc_feature   cPPT/CTS (fragment): central polypurine tract and central termination sequence of HIV-1
   2553..2786    +  LTR            3' LTR (ΔU3): self-inactivating 3' long terminal repeat (LTR) from HIV-1
   2864..2985    +  polyA_signal   SV40 poly(A) signal: SV40 polyadenylation signal
   3025..3160    +  rep_origin     SV40 ori: SV40 origin of replication
   3181..3199    -  promoter       T7 promoter: promoter for bacteriophage T7 RNA polymerase
   3207..3362    +  CDS            lacZα (fragment): LacZα fragment of β-galactosidase; lacZ fragment
   3367..3795    +  rep_origin     f1 ori (sequence partly withheld): f1 bacteriophage origin of replication; arrow indicates direction of (+) strand synthesis
   3848..3952    +  promoter       AmpR promoter: bla
   3953..4813    +  CDS            AmpR: β-lactamase; bla; confers resistance to ampicillin, carbenicillin, and related antibiotics
   4984..5572    +  rep_origin     ori: high-copy-number ColE1/pMB1/pBR322/pUC origin of replication
   5755..5847    +  CDS            lacI (fragment): lac repressor; lacI; The lac repressor binds to the lac operator to inhibit transcription in E. coli. This inhibition can be relieved by adding lactose or isopropyl-β-D-thiogalactopyranoside (IPTG).
   5860..5881    +  protein_bind   CAP binding site: CAP binding activates transcription in the presence of cAMP. E. coli catabolite activator protein
   5896..5926    +  promoter       lac promoter: promoter for the E. coli lac operon
   5934..5950    +  protein_bind   lac operator: The lac repressor binds to the lac operator to inhibit transcription in E. coli. This inhibition can be relieved by adding lactose or isopropyl-β-D-thiogalactopyranoside (IPTG). lac repressor encoded by lacI
   5995..6013    +  promoter       T3 promoter: promoter for bacteriophage T3 RNA polymerase
   6041..6267    +  promoter       RSV promoter: Rous sarcoma virus enhancer/promoter
   6268..6448    +  LTR            5' LTR (truncated): truncated 5' long terminal repeat (LTR) from HIV-1
   6495..6620    +  misc_feature   HIV-1 Ψ: packaging signal of human immunodeficiency virus type 1
   6604..6967    +  CDS            HIV-1 gag (fragment): gag protein from human immunodeficiency virus 1; gag
   7113..7346    +  misc_feature   RRE: The Rev response element (RRE) of HIV-1 allows for Rev-dependent mRNA export from the nucleus to the cytoplasm.
   7723..7749    +  CDS            Rev (fragment): human immunodeficiency virus 1 (HIV-1) Rev protein; rev; enhances nuclear export of unspliced and incompletely spliced viral mRNAs
   7753..7993    +  promoter       U6 promoter: RNA polymerase III promoter for human U6 snRNA
   8023..8098    +  misc_RNA       gRNA scaffold: guide RNA scaffold for the Streptococcus pyogenes CRISPR/Cas9 system
   8154..8271    +  misc_feature   cPPT/CTS: central polypurine tract and central termination sequence of HIV-1
>Addgene plasmid #75521 | DYRK4 gRNA (BRDN0001149224) | addgene full sequence | sequence record 184046 | Addgene Assembled Sequence
CCCGGGTGCAAAGATGGATAAAGTTTTAAACAGAGAGGAATCTTTGCAGCTAATGGACCTTCTAGGTCTT
GAAAGGAGTGGGAATTGGCTCCGGTGCCCGTCAGTGGGCAGAGCGCACATCGCCCACAGTCCCCGAGAAG
TTGGGGGGAGGGGTCGGCAATTGATCCGGTGCCTAGAGAAGGTGGCGCGGGGTAAACTGGGAAAGTGATG
TCGTGTACTGGCTCCGCCTTTTTCCCGAGGGTGGGGGAGAACCGTATATAAGTGCAGTAGTCGCCGTGAA
CGTTCTTTTTCGCAACGGGTTTGCCGCCAGAACACAGGTAAGTGCCGTGTGTGGTTCCCGCGGGCCTGGC
CTCTTTACGGGTTATGGCCCTTGCGTGCCTTGAATTACTTCCACCTGGCTGCAGTACGTGATTCTTGATC
CCGAGCTTCGGGTTGGAAGTGGGTGGGAGAGTTCGAGGCCTTGCGCTTAAGGAGCCCCTTCGCCTCGTGC
TTGAGTTGAGGCCTGGCCTGGGCGCTGGGGCCGCCGCGTGCGAATCTGGTGGCACCTTCGCGCCTGTCTC
GCTGCTTTCGATAAGTCTCTAGCCATTTAAAATTTTTGATGACCTGCTGCGACGCTTTTTTTCTGGCAAG
ATAGTCTTGTAAATGCGGGCCAAGATCTGCACACTGGTATTTCGGTTTTTGGGGCCGCGGGCGGCGACGG
GGCCCGTGCGTCCCAGCGCACATGTTCGGCGAGGCGGGGCCTGCGAGCGCGGCCACCGAGAATCGGACGG
GGGTAGTCTCAAGCTGGCCGGCCTGCTCTGGTGCCTGGCCTCGCGCCGCCGTGTATCGCCCCGCCCTGGG
CGGCAAGGCTGGCCCGGTCGGCACCAGTTGCGTGAGCGGAAAGATGGCCGCTTCCCGGCCCTGCTGCAGG
GAGCTCAAAATGGAGGACGCGGCGCTCGGGAGAGCGGGCGGGTGAGTCACCCACACAAAGGAAAAGGGCC
TTTCCGTCCTCAGCCGTCGCTTCATGTGACTCCACGGAGTACCGGGCGCCGTCCAGGCACCTCGATTAGT
TCTCGAGCTTTTGGAGTACGTCGTCTTTAGGTTGGGGGGAGGGGTTTTATGCGATGGAGTTTCCCCACAC
TGAGTGGGTGGAGACTGAAGTTAGGCCAGCTTGGCACTTGATGTAATTCTCCTTGGAATTTGCCCTTTTT
GAGTTTGGATCTTGGTTCATTCTCAAGCCTCAGACAGTGGTTCAAAGTTTTTTTCTTCCATTTCAGGTGT
CGTGACGTACGGCCACCATGACCGAGTACAAGCCCACGGTGCGCCTCGCCACCCGCGACGACGTCCCCAG
GGCCGTACGCACCCTCGCCGCCGCGTTCGCCGACTACCCCGCCACGCGCCACACCGTCGATCCGGACCGC
CACATCGAGCGGGTCACCGAGCTGCAAGAACTCTTCCTCACGCGCGTCGGGCTCGACATCGGCAAGGTGT
GGGTCGCGGACGACGGCGCCGCCGTGGCGGTCTGGACCACGCCGGAGAGCGTCGAAGCGGGGGCGGTGTT
CGCCGAGATCGGCCCGCGCATGGCCGAGTTGAGCGGTTCCCGGCTGGCCGCGCAGCAACAGATGGAAGGC
CTCCTGGCGCCGCACCGGCCCAAGGAGCCCGCGTGGTTCCTGGCCACCGTCGGAGTCTCGCCCGACCACC
AGGGCAAGGGTCTGGGCAGCGCCGTCGTGCTCCCCGGAGTGGAGGCGGCCGAGCGCGCCGGGGTGCCCGC
CTTCCTGGAGACCTCCGCGCCCCGCAACCTCCCCTTCTACGAGCGGCTCGGCTTCACCGTCACCGCCGAC
GTCGAGGTGCCCGAAGGACCGCGCACCTGGTGCATGACCCGCAAGCCCGGTGCCTGAACGCGTTAAGTCG
ACAATCAACCTCTGGATTACAAAATTTGTGAAAGATTGACTGGTATTCTTAACTATGTTGCTCCTTTTAC
GCTATGTGGATACGCTGCTTTAATGCCTTTGTATCATGCTATTGCTTCCCGTATGGCTTTCATTTTCTCC
TCCTTGTATAAATCCTGGTTGCTGTCTCTTTATGAGGAGTTGTGGCCCGTTGTCAGGCAACGTGGCGTGG
TGTGCACTGTGTTTGCTGACGCAACCCCCACTGGTTGGGGCATTGCCACCACCTGTCAGCTCCTTTCCGG
GACTTTCGCTTTCCCCCTCCCTATTGCCACGGCGGAACTCATCGCCGCCTGCCTTGCCCGCTGCTGGACA
GGGGCTCGGCTGTTGGGCACTGACAATTCCGTGGTGTTGTCGGGGAAATCATCGTCCTTTCCTTGGCTGC
TCGCCTGTGTTGCCACCTGGATTCTGCGCGGGACGTCCTTCTGCTACGTCCCTTCGGCCCTCAATCCAGC
GGACCTTCCTTCCCGCGGCCTGCTGCCGGCTCTGCGGCCTCTTCCGCGTCTTCGCCTTCGCCCTCAGACG
AGTCGGATCTCCCTTTGGGCCGCCTCCCCGCGTCGACTTTAAGACCAATGACTTACAAGGCAGCTGTAGA
TCTTAGCCACTTTTTAAAAGAAAAGGGGGGACTGGAAGGGCTAATTCACTCCCAACGAAGACAAGATCTG
CTTTTTGCTTGTACTGGGTCTCTCTGGTTAGACCAGATCTGAGCCTGGGAGCTCTCTGGCTAACTAGGGA
ACCCACTGCTTAAGCCTCAATAAAGCTTGCCTTGAGTGCTTCAAGTAGTGTGTGCCCGTCTGTTGTGTGA
CTCTGGTAACTAGAGATCCCTCAGACCCTTTTAGTCAGTGTGGAAAATCTCTAGCAGTACGTATAGTAGT
TCATGTCATCTTATTATTCAGTATTTATAACTTGCAAAGAAATGAATATCAGAGAGTGAGAGGAACTTGT
TTATTGCAGCTTATAATGGTTACAAATAAAGCAATAGCATCACAAATTTCACAAATAAAGCATTTTTTTC
ACTGCATTCTAGTTGTGGTTTGTCCAAACTCATCAATGTATCTTATCATGTCTGGCTCTAGCTATCCCGC
CCCTAACTCCGCCCATCCCGCCCCTAACTCCGCCCAGTTCCGCCCATTCTCCGCCCCATGGCTGACTAAT
TTTTTTTATTTATGCAGAGGCCGAGGCCGCCTCGGCCTCTGAGCTATTCCAGAAGTAGTGAGGAGGCTTT
TTTGGAGGCCTAGGGACGTACCCAATTCGCCCTATAGTGAGTCGTATTACGCGCGCTCACTGGCCGTCGT
TTTACAACGTCGTGACTGGGAAAACCCTGGCGTTACCCAACTTAATCGCCTTGCAGCACATCCCCCTTTC
GCCAGCTGGCGTAATAGCGAAGAGGCCCGCACCGATCGCCCTTCCCAACAGTTGCGCAGCCTGAATGGCG
AATGGG
[124 nt withheld, positions 3367-3490]
C
[91 nt withheld, positions 3492-3582]
A
[49 nt withheld, positions 3584-3632]
CCTTTGACGTTGGAGTCCACGTTCTTT
[37 nt withheld, positions 3660-3696]
ACCCTATCTCGGTCTATTCTTTTGATTTATAAGGGATTTTGCCGATTTCGGCCTATTGGTTAAAAAATGA
GCTGATTTAACAAAAATTTAACGCGAATTTTAACAAAATATTAACGCTTACAATTTAGGTGGCACTTTTC
GGGGAAATGTGCGCGGAACCCCTATTTGTTTATTTTTCTAAATACATTCAAATATGTATCCGCTCATGAG
ACAATAACCCTGATAAATGCTTCAATAATATTGAAAAAGGAAGAGTATGAGTATTCAACATTTCCGTGTC
GCCCTTATTCCCTTTTTTGCGGCATTTTGCCTTCCTGTTTTTGCTCACCCAGAAACGCTGGTGAAAGTAA
AAGATGCTGAAGATCAGTTGGGTGCACGAGTGGGTTACATCGAACTGGATCTCAACAGCGGTAAGATCCT
TGAGAGTTTTCGCCCCGAAGAACGTTTTCCAATGATGAGCACTTTTAAAGTTCTGCTATGTGGCGCGGTA
TTATCCCGTATTGACGCCGGGCAAGAGCAACTCGGTCGCCGCATACACTATTCTCAGAATGACTTGGTTG
AGTACTCACCAGTCACAGAAAAGCATCTTACGGATGGCATGACAGTAAGAGAATTATGCAGTGCTGCCAT
AACCATGAGTGATAACACTGCGGCCAACTTACTTCTGACAACGATCGGAGGACCGAAGGAGCTAACCGCT
TTTTTGCACAACATGGGGGATCATGTAACTCGCCTTGATCGTTGGGAACCGGAGCTGAATGAAGCCATAC
CAAACGACGAGCGTGACACCACGATGCCTGTAGCAATGGCAACAACGTTGCGCAAACTATTAACTGGCGA
ACTACTTACTCTAGCTTCCCGGCAACAATTAATAGACTGGATGGAGGCGGATAAAGTTGCAGGACCACTT
CTGCGCTCGGCCCTTCCGGCTGGCTGGTTTATTGCTGATAAATCTGGAGCCGGTGAGCGTGGGTCTCGCG
GTATCATTGCAGCACTGGGGCCAGATGGTAAGCCCTCCCGTATCGTAGTTATCTACACGACGGGGAGTCA
GGCAACTATGGATGAACGAAATAGACAGATCGCTGAGATAGGTGCCTCACTGATTAAGCATTGGTAACTG
TCAGACCAAGTTTACTCATATATACTTTAGATTGATTTAAAACTTCATTTTTAATTTAAAAGGATCTAGG
TGAAGATCCTTTTTGATAATCTCATGACCAAAATCCCTTAACGTGAGTTTTCGTTCCACTGAGCGTCAGA
CCCCGTAGAAAAGATCAAAGGATCTTCTTGAGATCCTTTTTTTCTGCGCGTAATCTGCTGCTTGCAAACA
AAAAAACCACCGCTACCAGCGGTGGTTTGTTTGCCGGATCAAGAGCTACCAACTCTTTTTCCGAAGGTAA
CTGGCTTCAGCAGAGCGCAGATACCAAATACTGTTCTTCTAGTGTAGCCGTAGTTAGGCCACCACTTCAA
GAACTCTGTAGCACCGCCTACATACCTCGCTCTGCTAATCCTGTTACCAGTGGCTGCTGCCAGTGGCGAT
AAGTCGTGTCTTACCGGGTTGGACTCAAGACGATAGTTACCGGATAAGGCGCAGCGGTCGGGCTGAACGG
GGGGTTCGTGCACACAGCCCAGCTTGGAGCGAACGACCTACACCGAACTGAGATACCTACAGCGTGAGCT
ATGAGAAAGCGCCACGCTTCCCGAAGGGAGAAAGGCGGACAGGTATCCGGTAAGCGGCAGGGTCGGAACA
GGAGAGCGCACGAGGGAGCTTCCAGGGGGAAACGCCTGGTATCTTTATAGTCCTGTCGGGTTTCGCCACC
TCTGACTTGAGCGTCGATTTTTGTGATGCTCGTCAGGGGGGCGGAGCCTATGGAAAAACGCCAGCAACGC
GGCCTTTTTACGGTTCCTGGCCTTTTGCTGGCCTTTTGCTCACATGTTCTTTCCTGCGTTATCCCCTGAT
TCTGTGGATAACCGTATTACCGCCTTTGAGTGAGCTGATACCGCTCGCCGCAGCCGAACGACCGAGCGCA
GCGAGTCAGTGAGCGAGGAAGCGGAAGAGCGCCCAATACGCAAACCGCCTCTCCCCGCGCGTTGGCCGAT
TCATTAATGCAGCTGGCACGACAGGTTTCCCGACTGGAAAGCGGGCAGTGAGCGCAACGCAATTAATGTG
AGTTAGCTCACTCATTAGGCACCCCAGGCTTTACACTTTATGCTTCCGGCTCGTATGTTGTGTGGAATTG
TGAGCGGATAACAATTTCACACAGGAAACAGCTATGACCATGATTACGCCAAGCGCGCAATTAACCCTCA
CTAAAGGGAACAAAAGCTGGAGCTGCAAGCTTAATGTAGTCTTATGCAATACTCTTGTAGTCTTGCAACA
TGGTAACGATGAGTTAGCAACATGCCTTACAAGGAGAGAAAAAGCACCGTGCATGCCGATTGGTGGAAGT
AAGGTGGTACGATCGTGCCTTATTAGGAAGGCAACAGACGGGTCTGACATGGATTGGACGAACCACTGAA
TTGCCGCATTGCAGAGATATTGTATTTAAGTGCCTAGCTCGATACATAAACGGGTCTCTCTGGTTAGACC
AGATCTGAGCCTGGGAGCTCTCTGGCTAACTAGGGAACCCACTGCTTAAGCCTCAATAAAGCTTGCCTTG
AGTGCTTCAAGTAGTGTGTGCCCGTCTGTTGTGTGACTCTGGTAACTAGAGATCCCTCAGACCCTTTTAG
TCAGTGTGGAAAATCTCTAGCAGTGGCGCCCGAACAGGGACTTGAAAGCGAAAGGGAAACCAGAGGAGCT
CTCTCGACGCAGGACTCGGCTTGCTGAAGCGCGCACGGCAAGAGGCGAGGGGCGGCGACTGGTGAGTACG
CCAAAAATTTTGACTAGCGGAGGCTAGAAGGAGAGAGATGGGTGCGAGAGCGTCAGTATTAAGCGGGGGA
GAATTAGATCGCGATGGGAAAAAATTCGGTTAAGGCCAGGGGGAAAGAAAAAATATAAATTAAAACATAT
AGTATGGGCAAGCAGGGAGCTAGAACGATTCGCAGTTAATCCTGGCCTGTTAGAAACATCAGAAGGCTGT
AGACAAATACTGGGACAGCTACAACCATCCCTTCAGACAGGATCAGAAGAACTTAGATCATTATATAATA
CAGTAGCAACCCTCTATTGTGTGCATCAAAGGATAGAGATAAAAGACACCAAGGAAGCTTTAGACAAGAT
AGAGGAAGAGCAAAACAAAAGTAAGACCACCGCACAGCAAGCGGCCGCTGATCTTCAGACCTGGAGGAGG
AGATATGAGGGACAATTGGAGAAGTGAATTATATAAATATAAAGTAGTAAAAATTGAACCATTAGGAGTA
GCACCCACCAAGGCAAAGAGAAGAGTGGTGCAGAGAGAAAAAAGAGCAGTGGGAATAGGAGCTTTGTTCC
TTGGGTTCTTGGGAGCAGCAGGAAGCACTATGGGCGCAGCGTCAATGACGCTGACGGTACAGGCCAGACA
ATTATTGTCTGGTATAGTGCAGCAGCAGAACAATTTGCTGAGGGCTATTGAGGCGCAACAGCATCTGTTG
CAACTCACAGTCTGGGGCATCAAGCAGCTCCAGGCAAGAATCCTGGCTGTGGAAAGATACCTAAAGGATC
AACAGCTCCTGGGGATTTGGGGTTGCTCTGGAAAACTCATTTGCACCACTGCTGTGCCTTGGAATGCTAG
TTGGAGTAATAAATCTCTGGAACAGATTTGGAATCACACGACCTGGATGGAGTGGGACAGAGAAATTAAC
AATTACACAAGCTTAATACACTCCTTAATTGAAGAATCGCAAAACCAGCAAGAAAAGAATGAACAAGAAT
TATTGGAATTAGATAAATGGGCAAGTTTGTGGAATTGGTTTAACATAACAAATTGGCTGTGGTATATAAA
ATTATTCATAATGATAGTAGGAGGCTTGGTAGGTTTAAGAATAGTTTTTGCTGTACTTTCTATAGTGAAT
AGAGTTAGGCAGGGATATTCACCATTATCGTTTCAGACCCACCTCCCAACCCCGAGGGGACCCAGAGAGG
GCCTATTTCCCATGATTCCTTCATATTTGCATATACGATACAAGGCTGTTAGAGAGATAATTAGAATTAA
TTTGACTGTAAACACAAAGATATTAGTACAAAATACGTGACGTAGAAAGTAATAATTTCTTGGGTAGTTT
GCAGTTTTAAAATTATGTTTTAAAATGGACTATCATATGCTTACCGTAACTTGAAAGTATTTCGATTTCT
TGGCTTTATATATCTTGTGGAAAGGACGAAACACCGCAAAGACAACACCTACAATGGTTTTAGAGCTAGA
AATAGCAAGTTAAAATAAGGCTAGTCCGTTATCAACTTGAAAAAGTGGCACCGAGTCGGTGCTTTTTTAA
GCTTGGCGTAACTAGATCTTGAGACAAATGGCAGTATTCATCCACAATTTTAAAAGAAAAGGGGGGATTG
GGGGGTACAGTGCAGGGGAAAGAATAGTAGACATAATAGCAACAGACATACAAACTAAAGAATTACAAAA
ACAAATTACAAAAATTCAAAATTTTCGGGTTTATTACAGGGACAGCAGAGATCCACTTTGGCGCCGGCTC
GAGGGGG
