>Addgene plasmid #75521 | DYRK4 gRNA (BRDN0001149224) | depositor partial sequence | sequence record 142981 | Target Sequence
CAAAGACAACACCTACAATG
