>Addgene plasmid #75521 | DYRK4 gRNA (BRDN0001149224) | addgene partial sequence | sequence record 184045 | hU6-F
AGAAAGTAATAATTTCTTGGGTAGTTTGCAGTTTTAAAATTATGTTTTAAAATGGACTATCATATGCTTA
CCGTAACTTGAAAGTATTTCGATTTCTTGGCTTTATATATCTTGTGGAAAGGACGAAACACCGCAAAGAC
AACACCTACAATGGTTTTAGAGCTAGAAATAGCAAGTTAAAATAAGGCTAGTCCGTTATCAACTTGAAAA
AGTGGCACCGAGTCGGTGCTTTTTTAAGCTTGGCGTAACTAGATCTTGAGACAAATGGCAGTATTCATCC
ACAATTTTAAAAGAAAAGGGGGGATTGGGGGGTACAGTGCAGGGGAAAGAATAGTAGACATAATAGCAAC
AGACATACAAACTAAAGAATTACAAAAACAAATTACAAAAATTCAAAATTTTCGGGTTTATTACAGGGAC
AGCAGAGATCCACTTTGGCGCCGGCTCGAGGGGGCCCGGGTGCAAAGATGGATAAAGTTTTAAACAGAGA
GGAATCTTTGCAGCTAATGGACCTTCTAGGTCTTGAAAGGAGTGGGAATTGGCTCCGGTGCCCGTCAGTG
GGCAGAGCGC
